>Addgene plasmid #116700 | pHAGE-TGFBR2-I218V | addgene full sequence | sequence record 250549 | Addgene NGS Result
TGGAAGGGCTAATTCACTCCCAAAGAAGACAAGATATCCTTGATCTGTGGATCTACCACACACAAGGCTA
CTTCCCTGATTAGCAGAACTACACACCAGGGCCAGGGGTCAGATATCCACTGACCTTTGGATGGTGCTAC
AAGCTAGTACCAGTTGAGCCAGATAAGGTAGAAGAGGCCAATAAAGGAGAGAACACCAGCTTGTTACACC
CTGTGAGCCTGCATGGGATGGATGACCCGGAGAGAGAAGTGTTAGAGTGGAGGTTTGACAGCCGCCTAGC
ATTTCATCACGTGGCCCGAGAGCTGCATCCGGAGTACTTCAAGAACTGCTGATATCGAGCTTGCTACAAG
GGACTTTCCGCTGGGGACTTTCCAGGGAGGCGTGGCCTGGGCGGGACTGGGGAGTGGCGAGCCCTCAGAT
CCTGCATATAAGCAGCTGCTTTTTGCCTGTACTGGGTCTCTCTGGTTAGACCAGATCTGAGCCTGGGAGC
TCTCTGGCTAACTAGGGAACCCACTGCTTAAGCCTCAATAAAGCTTGCCTTGAGTGCTTCAAGTAGTGTG
TGCCCGTCTGTTGTGTGACTCTGGTAACTAGAGATCCCTCAGACCCTTTTAGTCAGTGTGGAAAATCTCT
AGCAGTGGCGCCCGAACAGGGACTTGAAAGCGAAAGGGAAACCAGAGGAGCTCTCTCGACGCAGGACTCG
GCTTGCTGAAGCGCGCACGGCAAGAGGCGAGGGGCGGCGACTGGTGAGTACGCCAAAAATTTTGACTAGC
GGAGGCTAGAAGGAGAGAGATGGGTGCGAGAGCGTCAGTATTAAGCGGGGGAGAATTAGATCGCGATGGG
AAAAAATTCGGTTAAGGCCAGGGGGAAAGAAAAAATATAAATTAAAACATATAGTATGGGCAAGCAGGGA
GCTAGAACGATTCGCAGTTAATCCTGGCCTGTTAGAAACATCAGAAGGCTGTAGACAAATACTGGGACAG
CTACAACCATCCCTTCAGACAGGATCAGAAGAACTTAGATCATTATATAATACAGTAGCAACCCTCTATT
GTGTGCATCAAAGGATAGAGATAAAAGACACCAAGGAAGCTTTAGACAAGATAGAGGAAGAGCAAAACAA
AAGTAAGACCACCGCACAGCAAGCGGCCGGCCGCTGATCTTCAGACCTGGAGGAGGAGATATGAGGGACA
ATTGGAGAAGTGAATTATATAAATATAAAGTAGTAAAAATTGAACCATTAGGAGTAGCACCCACCAAGGC
AAAGAGAAGAGTGGTGCAGAGAGAAAAAAGAGCAGTGGGAATAGGAGCTTTGTTCCTTGGGTTCTTGGGA
GCAGCAGGAAGCACTATGGGCGCAGCGTCAATGACGCTGACGGTACAGGCCAGACAATTATTGTCTGGTA
TAGTGCAGCAGCAGAACAATTTGCTGAGGGCTATTGAGGCGCAACAGCATCTGTTGCAACTCACAGTCTG
GGGCATCAAGCAGCTCCAGGCAAGAATCCTGGCTGTGGAAAGATACCTAAAGGATCAACAGCTCCTGGGG
ATTTGGGGTTGCTCTGGAAAACTCATTTGCACCACTGCTGTGCCTTGGAATGCTAGTTGGAGTAATAAAT
CTCTGGAACAGATTTGGAATCACACGACCTGGATGGAGTGGGACAGAGAAATTAACAATTACACAAGCTT
AATACACTCCTTAATTGAAGAATCGCAAAACCAGCAAGAAAAGAATGAACAAGAATTATTGGAATTAGAT
AAATGGGCAAGTTTGTGGAATTGGTTTAACATAACAAATTGGCTGTGGTATATAAAATTATTCATAATGA
TAGTAGGAGGCTTGGTAGGTTTAAGAATAGTTTTTGCTGTACTTTCTATAGTGAATAGAGTTAGGCAGGG
ATATTCACCATTATCGTTTCAGACCCACCTCCCAACCCCGAGGGGACCCGACAGGCCCGAAGGAATAGAA
GAAGAAGGTGGAGAGAGAGACAGAGACAGATCCATTCGATTAGTGAACGGATCTCGACGGTATCGCCGAA
TTCACAAATGGCAGTATTCATCCACAATTTTAAAAGAAAAGGGGGGATTGGGGGGTACAGTGCAGGGGAA
AGAATAGTAGACATAATAGCAACAGACATACAAACTAAAGAATTACAAAAACAAATTACAAAAATTCAAA
ATTTTCGGGTTTATTACAGGGACAGCAGAGATCCAGTTTGGACTAGTCGTGAGGCTCCGGTGCCCGTCAG
TGGGCAGAGCGCACATCGCCCACAGTCCCCGAGAAGTTGGGGGGAGGGGTCGGCAATTGAACCGGTGCCT
AGAGAAGGTGGCGCGGGGTAAACTGGGAAAGTGATGTCGTGTACTGGCTCCGCCTTTTTCCCGAGGGTGG
GGGAGAACCGTATATAAGTGCAGTAGTCGCCGTGAACGTTCTTTTTCGCAACGGGTTTGCCGCCAGAACA
CAGGTAAGTGCCGTGTGTGGTTCCCGCGGGCCTGGCCTCTTTACGGGTTATGGCCCTTGCGTGCCTTGAA
TTACTTCCACCTGGCTGCAGTACGTGATTCTTGATCCCGAGCTTCGGGTTGGAAGTGGGTGGGAGAGTTC
GAGGCCTTGCGCTTAAGGAGCCCCTTCGCCTCGTGCTTGAGTTGAGGCCTGGCCTGGGCGCTGGGGCCGC
CGCGTGCGAATCTGGTGGCACCTTCGCGCCTGTCTCGCTGCTTTCGATAAGTCTCTAGCCATTTAAAATT
TTTGATGACCTGCTGCGACGCTTTTTTTCTGGCAAGATAGTCTTGTAAATGCGGGCCAAGATCTGCACAC
TGGTATTTCGGTTTTTGGGGCCGCGGGCGGCGACGGGGCCCGTGCGTCCCAGCGCACATGTTCGGCGAGG
CGGGGCCTGCGAGCGCGGCCACCGAGAATCGGACGGGGGTAGTCTCAAGCTGGCCGGCCTGCTCTGGTGC
CTGGCCTCGCGCCGCCGTGTATCGCCCCGCCCTGGGCGGCAAGGCTGGCCCGGTCGGCACCAGTTGCGTG
AGCGGAAAGATGGCCGCTTCCCGGCCCTGCTGCAGGGAGCTCAAAATGGAGGACGCGGCGCTCGGGAGAG
CGGGCGGGTGAGTCACCCACACAAAGGAAAAGGGCCTTTCCGTCCTCAGCCGTCGCTTCATGTGACTCCA
CGGAGTACCGGGCGCCGTCCAGGCACCTCGATTAGTTCTCGAGCTTTTGGAGTACGTCGTCTTTAGGTTG
GGGGGAGGGGTTTTATGCGATGGAGTTTCCCCACACTGAGTGGGTGGAGACTGAAGTTAGGCCAGCTTGG
CACTTGATGTAATTCTCCTTGGAATTTGCCCTTTTTGAGTTTGGATCTTGGTTCATTCTCAAGCCTCAGA
CAGTGGTTCAAAGTTTTTTTCTTCCATTTCAGGTGTCGTGAAGCGGCCCTGCAGATATCAACAAGTTTGT
ACAAAAAAGCAGGCACCATGGGTCGGGGGCTGCTCAGGGGCCTGTGGCCGCTGCACATCGTCCTGTGGAC
GCGTATCGCCAGCACGATCCCACCGCACGTTCAGAAGTCGGTTAATAACGACATGATAGTCACTGACAAC
AACGGTGCAGTCAAGTTTCCACAACTGTGTAAATTTTGTGATGTGAGATTTTCCACCTGTGACAACCAGA
AATCCTGCATGAGCAACTGCAGCATCACCTCCATCTGTGAGAAGCCACAGGAAGTCTGTGTGGCTGTATG
GAGAAAGAATGACGAGAACATAACACTAGAGACAGTTTGCCATGACCCCAAGCTCCCCTACCATGACTTT
ATTCTGGAAGATGCTGCTTCTCCAAAGTGCATTATGAAGGAAAAAAAAAAGCCTGGTGAGACTTTCTTCA
TGTGTTCCTGTAGCTCTGATGAGTGCAATGACAACATCATCTTCTCAGAAGAATATAACACCAGCAATCC
TGACTTGTTGCTAGTCATATTTCAAGTGACAGGCATCAGCCTCCTGCCACCACTGGGAGTTGCCATATCT
GTCATCATCATCTTCTACTGCTACCGCGTTAACCGGCAGCAGAAGCTGAGTTCAACCTGGGAAACCGGCA
AGACGCGGAAGCTCATGGAGTTCAGCGAGCACTGTGCCGTCATCCTGGAAGATGACCGCTCTGACATCAG
CTCCACGTGTGCCAACAACATCAACCACAACACAGAGCTGCTGCCCATTGAGCTGGACACCCTGGTGGGG
AAAGGTCGCTTTGCTGAGGTCTATAAGGCCAAGCTGAAGCAGAACACTTCAGAGCAGTTTGAGACAGTGG
CAGTCAAGATCTTTCCCTATGAGGAGTATGCCTCTTGGAAGACAGAGAAGGACATCTTCTCAGACATCAA
TCTGAAGCATGAGAACATACTCCAGTTCCTGACGGCTGAGGAGCGGAAGACGGAGTTGGGGAAACAATAC
TGGCTGATCACCGCCTTCCACGCCAAGGGCAACCTACAGGAGTACCTGACGCGGCATGTCATCAGCTGGG
AGGACCTGCGCAAGCTGGGCAGCTCCCTCGCCCGGGGGATTGCTCACCTCCACAGTGATCACACTCCATG
TGGGAGGCCCAAGATGCCCATCGTGCACAGGGACCTCAAGAGCTCCAATATCCTCGTGAAGAACGACCTA
ACCTGCTGCCTGTGTGACTTTGGGCTTTCCCTGCGTCTGGACCCTACTCTGTCTGTGGATGACCTGGCTA
ACAGTGGGCAGGTGGGAACTGCAAGATACATGGCTCCAGAAGTCCTAGAATCCAGGATGAATTTGGAGAA
TGTTGAGTCCTTCAAGCAGACCGATGTCTACTCCATGGCTCTGGTGCTCTGGGAAATGACATCTCGCTGT
AATGCAGTGGGAGAAGTAAAAGATTATGAGCCTCCATTTGGTTCCAAGGTGCGGGAGCACCCCTGTGTCG
AAAGCATGAAGGACAACGTGTTGAGAGATCGAGGGCGACCAGAAATTCCCAGCTTCTGGCTCAACCACCA
GGGCATCCAGATGGTGTGTGAGACGTTGACTGAGTGCTGGGACCACGACCCAGAGGCCCGTCTCACAGCC
CAGTGTGTGGCAGAACGCTTCAGTGAGCTGGAGCATCTGGACAGGCTCTCGGGGAGGAGCTGCTCGGAGG
AGAAGATTCCTGAAGACGGCTCCCTAAACACTACCAAATAGAACCCAGCTTTCTTGTACAAAGTGGTTGA
TATCCAGCACAGTGGCGGCCGCTCGAGTCTAGAGGGCCCGCGGTTCGAAGGTAAGCCTATCCCTAACCCT
CTCCTCGGTCTCGATTCTACGCGTACCGGTTAGTAATGAGATCCCTCCCCCCCCCCTAACGTTACTGGCC
GAAGCCGCTTGGAATAAGGCCGGTGTGCGTTTGTCTATATGTTATTTTCCACCATATTGCCGTCTTTTGG
CAATGTGAGGGCCCGGAAACCTGGCCCTGTCTTCTTGACGAGCATTCCTAGGGGTCTTTCCCCTCTCGCC
AAAGGAATGCAAGGTCTGTTGAATGTCGTGAAGGAAGCAGTTCCTCTGGAAGCTTCTTGAAGACAAACAA
CGTCTGTAGCGACCCTTTGCAGGCAGCGGAACCCCCCACCTGGCGACAGGTGCCTCTGCGGCCAAAAGCC
ACGTGTATAAGATACACCTGCAAAGGCGGCACAACCCCAGTGCCACGTTGTGAGTTGGATAGTTGTGGAA
AGAGTCAAATGGCTCTCCTCAAGCGTATTCAACAAGGGGCTGAAGGATGCCCAGAAGGTACCCCATTGTA
TGGGATCTGATCTGGGGCCTCGGTGCACATGCTTTACATGTGTTTAGTCGAGGTTAAAAAAACGTCTAGG
CCCCCCGAACCACGGGGACGTGGTTTTCCTTTGAAAAACACGATGATAATATGGCCACACATATGGTGAG
CAAGGGCGAGGAGCTGTTCACCGGGGTGGTGCCCATCCTGGTCGAGCTGGACGGCGACGTAAACGGCCAC
AAGTTCAGCGTGTCCGGCGAGGGCGAGGGCGATGCCACCTACGGCAAGCTGACCCTGAAGTTCATCTGCA
CCACCGGCAAGCTGCCCGTGCCCTGGCCCACCCTCGTGACCACCCTGACCTACGGCGTGCAGTGCTTCAG
CCGCTACCCCGACCACATGAAGCAGCACGACTTCTTCAAGTCCGCCATGCCCGAAGGCTACGTCCAGGAG
CGCACCATCTTCTTCAAGGACGACGGCAACTACAAGACCCGCGCCGAGGTGAAGTTCGAGGGCGACACCC
TGGTGAACCGCATCGAGCTGAAGGGCATCGACTTCAAGGAGGACGGCAACATCCTGGGGCACAAGCTGGA
GTACAACTACAACAGCCACAACGTCTATATCATGGCCGACAAGCAGAAGAACGGCATCAAGGTGAACTTC
AAGATCCGCCACAACATCGAGGACGGCAGCGTGCAGCTCGCCGACCACTACCAGCAGAACACCCCCATCG
GCGACGGCCCCGTGCTGCTGCCCGACAACCACTACCTGAGCACCCAGTCCGCCCTGAGCAAAGACCCCAA
CGAGAAGCGCGATCACATGGTCCTGCTGGAGTTCGTGACCGCCGCCGGGATCACTCTCGGCATGGACGAG
CTGTACAAGTAAATCGATAGATCCTAATCAACCTCTGGATTACAAAATTTGTGAAAGATTGACTGGTATT
CTTAACTATGTTGCTCCTTTTACGCTATGTGGATACGCTGCTTTAATGCCTTTGTATCATGCTATTGCTT
CCCGTATGGCTTTCATTTTCTCCTCCTTGTATAAATCCTGGTTGCTGTCTCTTTATGAGGAGTTGTGGCC
CGTTGTCAGGCAACGTGGCGTGGTGTGCACTGTGTTTGCTGACGCAACCCCCACTGGTTGGGGCATTGCC
ACCACCTGTCAGCTCCTTTCCGGGACTTTCGCTTTCCCCCTCCCTATTGCCACGGCGGAACTCATCGCCG
CCTGCCTTGCCCGCTGCTGGACAGGGGCTCGGCTGTTGGGCACTGACAATTCCGTGGTGTTGTCGGGGAA
ATCATCGTCCTTTCCTTGGCTGCTCGCCTGTGTTGCCACCTGGATTCTGCGCGGGACGTCCTTCTGCTAC
GTCCCTTCGGCCCTCAATCCAGCGGACCTTCCTTCCCGCGGCCTGCTGCCGGCTCTGCGGCCTCTTCCGC
GTCTTCGCCTTCGCCCTCAGACGAGTCGGATCTCCCTTTGGGCCGCCTCCCCGCCTGAGATCCTTTAAGA
CCAATGACTTACAAGGCAGCTGTAGATCTTAGCCACTTTTTAAAAGAAAAGGGGGGACTGGAAGGGCTAA
TTCACTCCCAACGAAGACAAGATCTGCTTTTTGCTTGTACTGGGTCTCTCTGGTTAGACCAGATCTGAGC
CTGGGAGCTCTCTGGCTAACTAGGGAACCCACTGCTTAAGCCTCAATAAAGCTTGCCTTGAGTGCTTCAA
GTAGTGTGTGCCCGTCTGTTGTGTGACTCTGGTAACTAGAGATCCCTCAGACCCTTTTAGTCAGTGTGGA
AAATCTCTAGCAGTAGTAGTTCATGTCATCTTATTATTCAGTATTTATAACTTGCAAAGAAATGAATATC
AGAGAGTGAGAGGCCCGGGTTAATTAAGGAAAGGGCTAGATCATTCTTGAAGACGAAAGGGCCTCGTGAT
ACGCCTATTTTTATAGGTTAATGTCATGATAATAATGGTTTCTTAGACGTCAGGTGGCACTTTTCGGGGA
AATGTGCGCGGAACCCCTATTTGTTTATTTTTCTAAATACATTCAAATATGTATCCGCTCATGAGACAAT
AACCCTGATAAATGCTTCAATAATATTGAAAAAGGAAGAGTATGAGTATTCAACATTTCCGTGTCGCCCT
TATTCCCTTTTTTGCGGCATTTTGCCTTCCTGTTTTTGCTCACCCAGAAACGCTGGTGAAAGTAAAAGAT
GCTGAAGATCAGTTGGGTGCACGAGTGGGTTACATCGAACTGGATCTCAACAGCGGTAAGATCCTTGAGA
GTTTTCGCCCCGAAGAACGTTTTCCAATGATGAGCACTTTTAAAGTTCTGCTATGTGGCGCGGTATTATC
CCGTGTTGACGCCGGGCAAGAGCAACTCGGTCGCCGCATACACTATTCTCAGAATGACTTGGTTGAGTAC
TCACCAGTCACAGAAAAGCATCTTACGGATGGCATGACAGTAAGAGAATTATGCAGTGCTGCCATAACCA
TGAGTGATAACACTGCGGCCAACTTACTTCTGACAACGATCGGAGGACCGAAGGAGCTAACCGCTTTTTT
GCACAACATGGGGGATCATGTAACTCGCCTTGATCGTTGGGAACCGGAGCTGAATGAAGCCATACCAAAC
GACGAGCGTGACACCACGATGCCTGTAGCAATGGCAACAACGTTGCGCAAACTATTAACTGGCGAACTAC
TTACTCTAGCTTCCCGGCAACAATTAATAGACTGGATGGAGGCGGATAAAGTTGCAGGACCACTTCTGCG
CTCGGCCCTTCCGGCTGGCTGGTTTATTGCTGATAAATCTGGAGCCGGTGAGCGTGGGTCTCGCGGTATC
ATTGCAGCACTGGGGCCAGATGGTAAGCCCTCCCGTATCGTAGTTATCTACACGACGGGGAGTCAGGCAA
CTATGGATGAACGAAATAGACAGATCGCTGAGATAGGTGCCTCACTGATTAAGCATTGGTAACTGTCAGA
CCAAGTTTACTCATATATACTTTAGATTGATTTAAAACTTCATTTTTAATTTAAAAGGATCTAGGTGAAG
ATCCTTTTTGATAATCTCATGACCAAAATCCCTTAACGTGAGTTTTCGTTCCACTGAGCGTCAGACCCCG
TAGAAAAGATCAAAGGATCTTCTTGAGATCCTTTTTTTCTGCGCGTAATCTGCTGCTTGCAAACAAAAAA
ACCACCGCTACCAGCGGTGGTTTGTTTGCCGGATCAAGAGCTACCAACTCTTTTTCCGAAGGTAACTGGC
TTCAGCAGAGCGCAGATACCAAATACTGTTCTTCTAGTGTAGCCGTAGTTAGGCCACCACTTCAAGAACT
CTGTAGCACCGCCTACATACCTCGCTCTGCTAATCCTGTTACCAGTGGCTGCTGCCAGTGGCGATAAGTC
GTGTCTTACCGGGTTGGACTCAAGACGATAGTTACCGGATAAGGCGCAGCGGTCGGGCTGAACGGGGGGT
TCGTGCACACAGCCCAGCTTGGAGCGAACGACCTACACCGAACTGAGATACCTACAGCGTGAGCTATGAG
AAAGCGCCACGCTTCCCGAAGGGAGAAAGGCGGACAGGTATCCGGTAAGCGGCAGGGTCGGAACAGGAGA
GCGCACGAGGGAGCTTCCAGGGGGAAACGCCTGGTATCTTTATAGTCCTGTCGGGTTTCGCCACCTCTGA
CTTGAGCGTCGATTTTTGTGATGCTCGTCAGGGGGGCGGAGCCTATGGAAAAACGCCAGCAACGCGGCCT
TTTTACGGTTCCTGGCCTTTTGCTGGCCTTTTGCTCACATGTTCTTTCCTGCGTTATCCCCTGATTCTGT
GGATAACCGTATTACCGCCTTTGAGTGAGCTGATACCGCTCGCCGCAGCCGAACGACCGAGCGCAGCGAG
TCAGTGAGCGAGGAAGCGGAAGAGCGCCCAATACGCAAACCGCCTCTCCCCGCGCGTTGGCCGATTCATT
AATGCAGCAAGCTCATGGCTGACTAATTTTTTTTATTTATGCAGAGGCCGAGGCCGCCTCGGCCTCTGAG
CTATTCCAGAAGTAGTGAGGAGGCTTTTTTGGAGGCCTAGGCTTTTGCAAAAAGCTCCCCGTGGCACGAC
AGGTTTCCCGACTGGAAAGCGGGCAGTGAGCGCAACGCAATTAATGTGAGTTAGCTCACTCATTAGGCAC
CCCAGGCTTTACACTTTATGCTTCCGGCTCGTATGTTGTGTGGAATTGTGAGCGGATAACAATTTCACAC
AGGAAACAGCTATGACATGATTACGAATTTCACAAATAAAGCATTTTTTTCACTGCATTCTAGTTGTGGT
TTGTCCAAACTCATCAATGTATCTTATCATGTCTGGATCAACTGGATAACTCAAGCTAACCAAAATCATC
CCAAACTTCCCACCCCATACCCTATTACCACTGCCAATTACCTGTGGTTTCATTTACTCTAAACCTGTGA
TTCCTCTGAATTATTTTCATTTTAAAGAAATTGTATTTGTTAAATATGTACTACAAACTTAGTAGT
Features (pLannotate 1.2.2; 27 found; start..end, strand, type, name):
    377..634     +  LTR            5' LTR (truncated): truncated 5' long terminal repeat (LTR) from HIV-1
    681..806     +  misc_feature   HIV-1 Ψ: packaging signal of human immunodeficiency virus type 1
    790..1128    +  CDS            HIV-1 gag (fragment): gag protein from human immunodeficiency virus 1; gag
   1303..1536    +  misc_feature   RRE: The Rev response element (RRE) of HIV-1 allows for Rev-dependent mRNA export from the nucleus to the cytoplasm.
   1913..2013    +  CDS            Rev (fragment): human immunodeficiency virus 1 (HIV-1) Rev protein; rev; enhances nuclear export of unspliced and incompletely spliced viral mRNAs
   2058..2175    +  misc_feature   cPPT/CTS: central polypurine tract and central termination sequence of HIV-1
   2223..3401    +  promoter       EF-1α promoter: strong constitutive promoter for human elongation factor EF-1α
   3422..3442    +  protein_bind   attB1: mutant version of attB; core recombination site for the Gateway® BP reaction BP Clonase™
   3448..5148    +  CDS            TGFBR2: TGFR2_HUMAN - Experimental evidence at protein level: Swiss-Prot protein existence level 1. Transmembrane serine/threonine kinase forming with the TGF- beta type I serine/threonine kinase receptor, TGFBR1, the non- promiscuous receptor for the TGF-beta cytokines TGFB1, TGFB2 and TGFB3. Transduces the TGFB1, TGFB2 and TGFB3 signal from the cell surface to the cytoplasm and is thus regulating a plethora of physiological and pathological processes including cell cycle arrest in epithelial and hematopoietic cells, control of mesenchymal cell proliferation and differentiation, wound healing, extrac
   5153..5177    -  protein_bind   attB2: mutant version of attB; recombination site for the Gateway® BP reaction BP Clonase™
   5230..5271    +  CDS            V5 tag: epitope tag from simian virus 5
   5397..5859    +  misc_feature   IRES: internal ribosome entry site (IRES) of the encephalomyocarditis virus (EMCV)
   5873..6592    +  CDS            EGFP: the original enhanced GFP (Yang et al., 1996) mammalian codon-optimized
   6606..7194    +  misc_feature   WPRE: woodchuck hepatitis virus posttranscriptional regulatory element
   7202..7267    +  CDS            nef (fragment): NEF_HV1Z2 - Experimental evidence at protein level: Swiss-Prot protein existence level 1. Extracellular Nef protein targets CD4(+) T-lymphocytes for apoptosis by interacting with CXCR4 surface receptors. From Human immunodeficiency virus type 1 group M subtype D (isolate Z2/CDC-Z34) (HIV-1).
   7269..7502    +  LTR            3' LTR (ΔU3): self-inactivating 3' long terminal repeat (LTR) from HIV-1
   7707..7811    +  promoter       AmpR promoter: bla
   7812..8672    +  CDS            AmpR: β-lactamase; bla; confers resistance to ampicillin, carbenicillin, and related antibiotics
   8843..9431    +  rep_origin     ori: high-copy-number ColE1/pMB1/pBR322/pUC origin of replication
   9614..9668    +  CDS            lacI (fragment): lac repressor; lacI; The lac repressor binds to the lac operator to inhibit transcription in E. coli. This inhibition can be relieved by adding lactose or isopropyl-β-D-thiogalactopyranoside (IPTG).
   9674..9767    +  rep_origin     SV40 ori (fragment): SV40 origin of replication
   9792..9829    +  CDS            lacI (fragment): lac repressor; lacI; The lac repressor binds to the lac operator to inhibit transcription in E. coli. This inhibition can be relieved by adding lactose or isopropyl-β-D-thiogalactopyranoside (IPTG).
   9842..9863    +  protein_bind   CAP binding site: CAP binding activates transcription in the presence of cAMP. E. coli catabolite activator protein
   9878..9908    +  promoter       lac promoter: promoter for the E. coli lac operon
   9916..9932    +  protein_bind   lac operator: The lac repressor binds to the lac operator to inhibit transcription in E. coli. This inhibition can be relieved by adding lactose or isopropyl-β-D-thiogalactopyranoside (IPTG). lac repressor encoded by lacI
   9966..10049   +  polyA_signal   SV40 poly(A) signal (fragment): SV40 polyadenylation signal
  10216..329     +  CDS            nef (fragment) (across the origin): NEF_HV1BR - Experimental evidence at protein level: Swiss-Prot protein existence level 1. Extracellular Nef protein targets CD4(+) T-lymphocytes for apoptosis by interacting with CXCR4 surface receptors (PubMed:14990729). From Human immunodeficiency virus type 1 group M subtype B (isolate BRU/LAI) (HIV-1).
