[The description below was written by a language model from this plasmid's Addgene catalogue record and pLannotate feature annotations shown in this document.]
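Description:
pHAGE-TGFBR2-I218V is a lentiviral expression plasmid of about 10.2 kb, built on the pHAGE backbone, that carries human TGFBR2, the transmembrane serine/threonine kinase type II receptor for TGF-β cytokines, with the I218V amino-acid substitution. It is propagated in E. coli through a high-copy ColE1/pUC-type origin and selected with ampicillin via the β-lactamase gene. The transfer cassette is HIV-1 derived. It has a truncated 5' LTR, the Ψ packaging signal with a short gag fragment, the Rev response element for Rev-dependent nuclear export of the genomic RNA, the cPPT/CTS element, and a ΔU3 self-inactivating 3' LTR that disables LTR-driven transcription after integration. Because only small fragments of viral genes such as gag, rev and nef are annotated, packaging functions must be provided separately to make virus.

Within the provirus, the constitutive human EF-1α promoter drives the TGFBR2 open reading frame, which is flanked by attB1 and attB2 sites left by Gateway recombination cloning. A V5 epitope tag is annotated downstream of attB2, but the record does not state whether the insert lacks a stop codon, so it is unclear whether the receptor is actually V5-tagged. An EMCV IRES followed by EGFP places a fluorescent reporter on the same transcript, allowing transduced cells to be identified or sorted, and a WPRE enhances transcript expression. No mammalian drug-selection marker is annotated. The construct is intended for stable lentiviral expression of this TGFBR2 variant and comes from a systematic effort to functionally annotate somatic mutations found in cancer.
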