Addgene plasmid #116700: pHAGE-TGFBR2-I218V
Purpose: Lentiviral expression of TGFBR2 I218V
Depositing lab: Gordon Mills & Kenneth Scott. Depositing organization: Baylor College of Medicine. Publication: Systematic Functional Annotation of Somatic Mutations in Cancer. Ng PK, Li J, Jeong KJ, Shao S, Chen H, Tsang YH, Sengupta S, Wang Z, Bhavana VH, Tran R, Soewito S, Minussi DC, Moreno D, Kong K, Dogruluk T, Lu H, Gao J, Tokheim C, Zhou DC, Johnson AM, Zeng J, Ip CKM, Ju Z, Wester M, Yu S, Li Y, Vellano CP, Schultz N, Karchin R, Ding L, Lu Y, Cheung LWT, Chen K, Shaw KR, Meric-Bernstam F, Scott KL, Yi S, Sahni N, Liang H, Mills GB. Cancer Cell. 2018 Mar 12;33(3):450-462.e10. doi: 10.1016/j.ccell.2018.01.021. PubMed 29533785.
Backbone
  Vector backbone: pHAGE
  Vector type: Lentiviral
Growth in bacteria
  Bacterial resistance: Ampicillin, 100 μg/mL
  Growth temperature: 37°C
  Growth strain: Stbl3
  Copy number: High Copy
Gene/Insert
  Gene/Insert name: TGFBR2
  Species: H. sapiens (human)
  Mutation: I218V
  Entrez Gene: TGFBR2 (a.k.a. AAT3, FAA3, LDS1B, LDS2, LDS2B, MFS2, RIIC, TAAD2, TBR-ii, TBRII, TGFR-2, TGFbeta-RII, tbetaR-II)
  Cloning method: Gateway Cloning
Terms and licenses: Academic/Nonprofit Terms; Industry Terms: Not Available to Industry
How to cite: pHAGE-TGFBR2-I218V was a gift from Gordon Mills & Kenneth Scott (Addgene plasmid # 116700 ; http://n2t.net/addgene:116700 ; RRID:Addgene_116700)
