>Addgene plasmid #116700 | pHAGE-TGFBR2-I218V | depositor partial sequence | sequence record 219575 | insert
ATGGGTCGGGGGCTGCTCAGGGGCCTGTGGCCGCTGCACATCGTCCTGTGGACGCGTATCGCCAGCACGA
TCCCACCGCACGTTCAGAAGTCGGTTAATAACGACATGATAGTCACTGACAACAACGGTGCAGTCAAGTT
TCCACAACTGTGTAAATTTTGTGATGTGAGATTTTCCACCTGTGACAACCAGAAATCCTGCATGAGCAAC
TGCAGCATCACCTCCATCTGTGAGAAGCCACAGGAAGTCTGTGTGGCTGTATGGAGAAAGAATGACGAGA
ACATAACACTAGAGACAGTTTGCCATGACCCCAAGCTCCCCTACCATGACTTTATTCTGGAAGATGCTGC
TTCTCCAAAGTGCATTATGAAGGAAAAAAAAAAGCCTGGTGAGACTTTCTTCATGTGTTCCTGTAGCTCT
GATGAGTGCAATGACAACATCATCTTCTCAGAAGAATATAACACCAGCAATCCTGACTTGTTGCTAGTCA
TATTTCAAGTGACAGGCATCAGCCTCCTGCCACCACTGGGAGTTGCCATATCTGTCATCATCATCTTCTA
CTGCTACCGCGTTAACCGGCAGCAGAAGCTGAGTTCAACCTGGGAAACCGGCAAGACGCGGAAGCTCATG
GAGTTCAGCGAGCACTGTGCCGTCATCCTGGAAGATGACCGCTCTGACATCAGCTCCACGTGTGCCAACA
ACATCAACCACAACACAGAGCTGCTGCCCATTGAGCTGGACACCCTGGTGGGGAAAGGTCGCTTTGCTGA
GGTCTATAAGGCCAAGCTGAAGCAGAACACTTCAGAGCAGTTTGAGACAGTGGCAGTCAAGATCTTTCCC
TATGAGGAGTATGCCTCTTGGAAGACAGAGAAGGACATCTTCTCAGACATCAATCTGAAGCATGAGAACA
TACTCCAGTTCCTGACGGCTGAGGAGCGGAAGACGGAGTTGGGGAAACAATACTGGCTGATCACCGCCTT
CCACGCCAAGGGCAACCTACAGGAGTACCTGACGCGGCATGTCATCAGCTGGGAGGACCTGCGCAAGCTG
GGCAGCTCCCTCGCCCGGGGGATTGCTCACCTCCACAGTGATCACACTCCATGTGGGAGGCCCAAGATGC
CCATCGTGCACAGGGACCTCAAGAGCTCCAATATCCTCGTGAAGAACGACCTAACCTGCTGCCTGTGTGA
CTTTGGGCTTTCCCTGCGTCTGGACCCTACTCTGTCTGTGGATGACCTGGCTAACAGTGGGCAGGTGGGA
ACTGCAAGATACATGGCTCCAGAAGTCCTAGAATCCAGGATGAATTTGGAGAATGTTGAGTCCTTCAAGC
AGACCGATGTCTACTCCATGGCTCTGGTGCTCTGGGAAATGACATCTCGCTGTAATGCAGTGGGAGAAGT
AAAAGATTATGAGCCTCCATTTGGTTCCAAGGTGCGGGAGCACCCCTGTGTCGAAAGCATGAAGGACAAC
GTGTTGAGAGATCGAGGGCGACCAGAAATTCCCAGCTTCTGGCTCAACCACCAGGGCATCCAGATGGTGT
GTGAGACGTTGACTGAGTGCTGGGACCACGACCCAGAGGCCCGTCTCACAGCCCAGTGTGTGGCAGAACG
CTTCAGTGAGCTGGAGCATCTGGACAGGCTCTCGGGGAGGAGCTGCTCGGAGGAGAAGATTCCTGAAGAC
GGCTCCCTAAACACTACCAAATAG
